Addgene plasmid #63163: DV3 VLPs pVRC8400
Purpose: DV3 prM-E structural cassette in pVRC8400
Depositing lab: Stephen Harrison. Depositing organization: Harvard Medical School. Publication: How small-molecule inhibitors of dengue-virus infection interfere with viral membrane fusion. Chao LH, Jang J, Johnson A, Nguyen A, Gray NS, Yang PL, Harrison SC. Elife. 2018 Jul 12;7. pii: 36461. doi: 10.7554/eLife.36461. PubMed 29999491.
Backbone
  Vector backbone: pVRC8400
  Vector type: Mammalian Expression
  Selectable markers: Puromycin
Growth in bacteria
  Bacterial resistance: Kanamycin, 50 μg/mL
  Growth temperature: 37°C
  Growth strain: DH5alpha
  Copy number: Unknown
Gene/Insert
  Gene/Insert name: DV3 prM-E
  Insert size (bp): 2009
Terms and licenses: Academic/Nonprofit Terms; Industry Terms: Not Available to Industry
Depositor comments: Please visit https://www.biorxiv.org/content/early/2018/03/22/286955 for bioRxiv preprint.
How to cite: DV3 VLPs pVRC8400 was a gift from Stephen Harrison (Addgene plasmid # 63163 ; http://n2t.net/addgene:63163 ; RRID:Addgene_63163)
