[The description below was written by a language model from this plasmid's Addgene catalogue record and pLannotate feature annotations shown in this document.]
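Description:
DV3 VLPs pVRC8400 is a mammalian expression plasmid of about 7.6 kb, built on the pVRC8400 backbone, that carries the dengue virus serotype 3 prM-E structural cassette for producing virus-like particles. It is propagated in E. coli through a high-copy ColE1/pUC-type origin and selected with kanamycin via an aph(3')-Ia gene. Small fragments annotated as bla, a Tn903 transposase, rop and bom appear to be backbone remnants rather than functional elements.

Expression is driven by the human CMV immediate-early enhancer and promoter, followed by a truncated HTLV-1 5' LTR fragment and a modified CMV intron A fragment, a leader arrangement generally used to raise transcript levels and translation in mammalian cells. The open reading frame begins with a tissue plasminogen activator signal/pro sequence fragment, which directs the product into the secretory pathway, fused upstream of an approximately 2 kb flavivirus polyprotein segment. The automated annotation matched this segment to a dengue type 2 polyprotein entry and carried over NS1-related text. However, the catalogue record identifies the insert as DV3 prM-E (2009 bp), so that label most likely reflects homology between serotypes rather than the actual content.

Downstream, a foot-and-mouth disease virus IRES allows translation of puromycin N-acetyltransferase from the same transcript, which ends at a bovine growth hormone polyadenylation signal. Puromycin selection is therefore linked to expression of the viral glycoproteins, which suits the derivation of stable cell populations. A Gateway attB3 site lies between the IRES and PuroR. Co-expression of prM and E generally yields secreted subviral particles, and the associated publication concerns how small-molecule inhibitors of dengue infection interfere with viral membrane fusion.
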