Features (pLannotate 1.2.2; 17 found; start..end, strand, type, name):
      1..380     +  enhancer       CMV enhancer: human cytomegalovirus immediate early enhancer
    381..584     +  promoter       CMV promoter: human cytomegalovirus (CMV) immediate early promoter
    673..900     +  LTR            5' LTR (truncated) (fragment): truncated 5' long terminal repeat (LTR) from human T-cell leukemia virus (HTLV) type 1
    904..1014    +  intron         CMV intron (fragment): modified intron A from human cytomegalovirus
   1033..1101    +  sig_peptide    tPA signal/pro sequence (fragment): signal sequence and propeptide from human tissue plasminogen activator (Berg and Grinnell, 1991)
   1105..3096    +  CDS            POLG_DEN2U: Experimental evidence at protein level: Swiss-Prot protein existence level 1. [Non-structural protein 1]: Disrupts the host endothelial glycocalyx layer of host pulmonary microvascular endothelial cells, inducing degradation of sialic acid and shedding of heparan sulfate proteoglycans. NS1 induces expression of sialidases, heparanase, and activates cathepsin L, which activates heparanase via enzymatic cleavage. These effects are probably linked to the endothelial hyperpermeability observed in severe dengue disease. From Dengue virus type 2 (strain Thailand/PUO-218/1980) (DENV-2).
   3111..3555    +  misc_feature   FMDV IRES: internal ribosome entry site (IRES) of the foot-and-mouth disease virus
   3582..3602    -  protein_bind   attB3: mutant version of attB; core recombination site for the Gateway® BP reaction BP Clonase™
   3614..4213    +  CDS            PuroR: puromycin N-acetyltransferase; pac from Streptomyces alboniger; confers resistance to puromycin
   4227..4451    +  polyA_signal   bGH poly(A) signal: bovine growth hormone polyadenylation signal
   4989..5577    -  rep_origin     ori: high-copy-number ColE1/pMB1/pBR322/pUC origin of replication
   5749..5820    -  CDS            bla(M) (fragment): β-lactamase lacking the signal sequence; bla(M); allows cytosolic expression of β-lactamase
   5832..5978    -  CDS            TRA2_ECOLX (fragment): Protein predicted: Swiss-Prot protein existence level 4. Required for transposition of transposon Tn903. From Escherichia coli.
   6119..6934    -  CDS            KanR: aminoglycoside phosphotransferase; aph(3')-Ia; confers resistance to kanamycin in bacteria or G418 (Geneticin®) in eukaryotes
   7057..7144    -  promoter       AmpR promoter (fragment): bla
   7239..7274    +  CDS            rop (fragment): Rop protein, which maintains plasmids at low copy number; rop
   7376..7474    +  misc_feature   bom (fragment): basis of mobility region from pBR322
>Addgene plasmid #63163 | DV3 VLPs pVRC8400 | addgene full sequence | sequence record 433426 | Addgene NGS Result
GACATTGATTATTGACTAGTTATTAATAGTAATCAATTACGGGGTCATTAGTTCATAGCCCATATATGGA
GTTCCGCGTTACATAACTTACGGTAAATGGCCCGCCTGGCTGACCGCCCAACGACCCCCGCCCATTGACG
TCAATAATGACGTATGTTCCCATAGTAACGCCAATAGGGACTTTCCATTGACGTCAATGGGTGGAGTATT
TACGGTAAACTGCCCACTTGGCAGTACATCAAGTGTATCATATGCCAAGTACGCCCCCTATTGACGTCAA
TGACGGTAAATGGCCCGCCTGGCATTATGCCCAGTACATGACCTTATGGGACTTTCCTACTTGGCAGTAC
ATCTACGTATTAGTCATCGCTATTACCATGGTGATGCGGTTTTGGCAGTACATCAATGGGCGTGGATAGC
GGTTTGACTCACGGGGATTTCCAAGTCTCCACCCCATTGACGTCAATGGGAGTTTGTTTTGGCACCAAAA
TCAACGGGACTTTCCAAAATGTCGTAACAACTCCGCCCCATTGACGCAAATGGGCGGTAGGCGTGTACGG
TGGGAGGTCTATATAAGCAGAGCTCGTTTAGTGAACCGTCAGATCGCCTGGAGACGCCATCCACGCTGTT
TTGACCTCCATAGAAGACACCGGGACCGATCCAGCCTCCATCGGCTCGCATCTCTCCTTCACGCGCCCGC
CGCCCTACCTGAGGCCGCCATCCACGCCGGTTGAGTCGCGTTCTGCCGCCTCCCGCCTGTGGTGCCTCCT
GAACTGCGTCCGCCGTCTAGGTAAGTTTAAAGCTCAGGTCGAGACCGGGCCTTTGTCCGGCGCTCCCTTG
GAGCCTACCTAGACTCAGCCGGCTCTCCACGCTTTGCCTGACCCTGCTTGCTCAACTCTAGTTAACGGTG
GAGGGCAGTGTAGTCTGAGCAGTACTCGTTGCTGCCGCGCGCGCCACCAGACATAATAGCTGACAGACTA
ACAGACTGTTCCTTTCCATGGGTCTTTTCTGCAGTCACCGTCGTCGACCACCATGGATGCAATGAAGAGA
GGGCTCTGCTGTGTGCTGCTGCTGTGTGGAGCAGTCTTCGTTTCGCCCAGCGCTAGCTTTCACCTGACCA
GTAGGGACGGCGAGCCAAGAATGATTGTGGGCAAAAATGAGAGGGGCAAAAGCCTGCTGTTTAAGACCGC
ATCCGGGATTAACATGTGCACCCTGATCGCCATGGACCTGGGAGAGATGTGCGACGATACCGTCACATAC
AAGTGTCCCCACATTGCTGAGGTGGAACCTGAGGACATCGATTGCTGGTGTAACCTGACTTCAACCTGGG
TGACCTATGGAACATGTAATCAGGCAGGAGAGCACCGAAGAGACAAGCGAAGCGTCGCCCTGGCTCCACA
TGTGGGAATGGGGCTGGATACAAGAACTCAGACCTGGATGTCCGCAGAGGGAGCTTGGCGACAGGTCGAA
AAGGTGGAGACCTGGGCTCTGCGACACCCAGGCTTCACAATTCTGGCTCTGTTTCTGGCACATTACATCG
GGACTAGCCTGACCCAGAAAGTGGTCATCTTCATTCTGCTGATCCTGGTGACACCCTCCATGGCCATGAG
ATGCGTCGGAGTGGGCAACAGGGACTTTGTCGAAGGGCTGTCCGGAGCAACTTGGGTGGATGTGGTCCTG
GAGCACGGCGGGTGTGTGACCACAATGGCCAAGAACAAGCCTACACTGGACATTGAACTGCAGAAGACAG
AGGCCACTCAGCTGGCTACTCTGAGGAAGCTGTGCATCGAAGGAAAAATTACCAATATCACTACCGATAG
CCGCTGTCCAACACAGGGCGAGGCTATTCTGCCCGAGGAACAGGACCAGAACTACGTCTGCAAGCACACT
TATGTGGATAGGGGGTGGGGAAATGGCTGTGGGCTGTTCGGAAAGGGCTCCCTGGTGACCTGCGCCAAAT
TTCAGTGTCTGGAATCTATCGAGGGCAAGGTGGTCCAGCATGAGAACCTGAAATACACAGTCATCATTAC
CGTGCACACAGGGGATCAGCATCAGGTCGGCAATGAAACTCAGGGGGTGACCGCCGAGATTACACCCCAG
GCTTCTACCGTGGAAGCAATCCTGCCTGAGTATGGCACTCTGGGGCTGGAATGCAGTCCTCGAACCGGCC
TGGACTTCAACGAGATGATCCTGCTGACCATGAAGAATAAGGCATGGATGGTGCACCGGCAGTGGTTCTT
TGATCTGCCACTGCCATGGACCAGCGGAGCAACAACTGAAACACCAACTTGGAACCGCAAGGAGCTGCTG
GTGACCTTCAAGAATGCACACGCCAAGAAACAGGAAGTGGTCGTGCTGGGATCCCAGGAGGGCGCAATGC
ATACTGCCCTGACCGGGGCTACAGAAATTCAGAACTCTGGAGGCACAAGTATCTTCGCTGGACATCTGAA
GTGCCGCCTGAAGATGGACAAACTGGAGCTGAAAGGCATGAGTTACGCAATGTGTCTGAATACCTTTGTC
CTGAAGAAAGAAGTGTCAGAGACTCAGCACGGAACCATCCTGATTAAGGTGGAATATAAAGGCGAGGACG
CCCCTTGCAAGATCCCATTCTCTACCGAGGATGGGCAGGGAAAAGCCCATAACGGCCGGCTGATTACAGC
TAATCCTGTCGTGACTAAGAAAGAGGAACCAGTGAACATCGAAGCTGAGCCCCCTTTTGGCGAAAGCAAT
ATCGTGATTGGCATCGGGGATAAGGCACTGAAAATTAACTGGTACAAGAAAGGGAGCTCCATCGGAAAGA
TGTTCGAGGCTACTGCAAGAGGCGCAAGGCGCATGGCCATTCTGGGGGACACCGCCTGGGATTTTGGATC
AGTCGGGGGAGTGCTGAATAGCCTGGGCAAAATGGTGCACCAGATCTTCGGGTCTGCATATACCGCCCTG
TTTAGCGGGGTGTCCTGGATTATGAAGATTGGAATCGGCGTGCTGCTGACATGGATCGGACTGAACAGTA
AGAACACTTCTATGAGTTTCTCATGTATCGCCATTGGAATCATTACTCTGTATCTGGGGGCTGTGGTGCA
GGCTGACATGGGATGCGTCTAAGCGGCCGCAGCAGGTTTCCCCAATGACACAAAACGTGCAACTTGAAAC
TCCGCCTGGTCTTTACAGGTCTAGAGGGGTAACACTTTGTACTGCGTTTGGCTCCACGCTCGATCCACTG
GCGAGTGTTAGTAACAGCACTGTTGCTTCGTAGCGGAGCATGACGGCCGTGGGAACTCCTCCTTGGTAAC
AAGGACCCACGGGGCCAAAAGCCACGCCCACACGGGCCCGTCATGTGTGCAACCCCAGCACGGCGACTTT
ACTGCGAAACCCACTTTAAAGTGACATTGAAACTGGTACCCACACACTGGTGACAGGCTAAGGATGCCCT
TCAGGTACCCCGAGGTAACACGCGACACTCGGGATCTGAGAAGGGGACTGGGGCTTCTATAAAAGCGCTC
GGTTTAAAAAGCTTCTATGCCTGAATAGGTGACCGGAGGTCGGCACCTTTCCTTTGCAATTACTGACCCT
ATGATACACTGCAACTTTATTATACAAAGTTGGAAAGCTTACCATGACCGAGTACAAGCCCACGGTGCGC
CTCGCCACCCGCGACGACGTCCCCAGGGCCGTACGCACCCTCGCCGCCGCGTTCGCCGACTACCCCGCCA
CGCGCCACACCGTCGATCCGGACCGCCACATCGAGCGGGTCACCGAGCTGCAAGAACTCTTCCTCACGCG
CGTCGGGCTCGACATCGGCAAGGTGTGGGTCGCGGACGACGGCGCCGCGGTGGCGGTCTGGACCACGCCG
GAGAGCGTCGAAGCGGGGGCGGTGTTCGCCGAGATCGGCCCGCGCATGGCCGAGTTGAGCGGTTCCCGGC
TGGCCGCGCAGCAACAGATGGAAGGCCTCCTGGCGCCGCACCGGCCCAAGGAGCCCGCGTGGTTCCTGGC
CACCGTCGGCGTCTCGCCCGACCACCAGGGCAAGGGTCTGGGCAGCGCCGTCGTGCTCCCCGGAGTGGAG
GCGGCCGAGCGCGCCGGGGTGCCCGCCTTCCTGGAGACCTCCGCGCCCCGCAACCTCCCCTTCTACGAGC
GGCTCGGCTTCACCGTCACCGCCGACGTCGAGGTGCCCGAAGGACCGCGCACCTGGTGCATGACCCGCAA
GCCCGGTGCCTGAGGATCCAGATCTGCTGTGCCTTCTAGTTGCCAGCCATCTGTTGTTTGCCCCTCCCCC
GTGCCTTCCTTGACTCTGGAAGGTGCCACTCCCACTGTCCTTTCCTAATAAAATGAGGAAATTGCATCGC
ATTGTCTGAGTAGGTGTCATTCTATTCTGGGGGGTGGGGTGGGGCAGGACAGCAAGGGGGAGGATTGGGA
AGACAATAGCAGGCATGCTGGGGATGCGGTGGGCTCTATGGGTACCCAGGTGCTGAAGAATTGACCCGGT
TCCTCCTGGGCCAGAAAGAAGCAGGCACATCCCCTTCTCTGTGACACACCCTGTCCACGCCCCTGGTTCT
TAGTTCCAGCCCCACTCATAGGACACTCATAGCTCAGGAGGGCTCCGCCTTCAATCCCACCCGCTAAAGT
ACTTGGAGCGGTCTCTCCCTCCCTCATCAGCCCACCAAACCAAACCTAGCCTCCAAGAGTGGGAAGAAAT
TAAAGCAAGATAGGCTATTAAGTGCAGAGGGAGAGAAAATGCCTCCAACATGTGAGGAAGTAATGAGAGA
AATCATAGAATTTTAAGGCCATGATTTAAGGCCATCATGGCCTTAATCTTCCGCTTCCTCGCTCACTGAC
TCGCTGCGCTCGGTCGTTCGGCTGCGGCGAGCGGTATCAGCTCACTCAAAGGCGGTAATACGGTTATCCA
CAGAATCAGGGGATAACGCAGGAAAGAACATGTGAGCAAAAGGCCAGCAAAAGGCCAGGAACCGTAAAAA
GGCCGCGTTGCTGGCGTTTTTCCATAGGCTCCGCCCCCCTGACGAGCATCACAAAAATCGACGCTCAAGT
CAGAGGTGGCGAAACCCGACAGGACTATAAAGATACCAGGCGTTTCCCCCTGGAAGCTCCCTCGTGCGCT
CTCCTGTTCCGACCCTGCCGCTTACCGGATACCTGTCCGCCTTTCTCCCTTCGGGAAGCGTGGCGCTTTC
TCATAGCTCACGCTGTAGGTATCTCAGTTCGGTGTAGGTCGTTCGCTCCAAGCTGGGCTGTGTGCACGAA
CCCCCCGTTCAGCCCGACCGCTGCGCCTTATCCGGTAACTATCGTCTTGAGTCCAACCCGGTAAGACACG
ACTTATCGCCACTGGCAGCAGCCACTGGTAACAGGATTAGCAGAGCGAGGTATGTAGGCGGTGCTACAGA
GTTCTTGAAGTGGTGGCCTAACTACGGCTACACTAGAAGAACAGTATTTGGTATCTGCGCTCTGCTGAAG
CCAGTTACCTTCGGAAAAAGAGTTGGTAGCTCTTGATCCGGCAAACAAACCACCGCTGGTAGCGGTGGTT
TTTTTGTTTGCAAGCAGCAGATTACGCGCAGAAAAAAAGGATCTCAAGAAGATCCTTTGATCTTTTCTAC
GGGGTCTGACGCTCAGTGGAACGAAAACTCACGTTAAGGGATTTTGGTCATGAGATTATCAAAAAGGATC
TTCACCTAGATCCTTTTAAATTAAAAATGAAGTTTTAAATCAATCTAAAGTATATATGAGTAAACTTGGT
CTGACAGTTACCAATGCTTAATCAGTGAGGCACCTATCTCAGCGATCTGTCTATTTCGTTCATCCATAGT
TGCCTGACTCGGGGGGGGGGGGCGCTGAGGTCTGCCTCGTGAAGAAGGTGTTGCTGACTCATACCAGGCC
TGAATCGCCCCATCATCCAGCCAGAAAGTGAGGGAGCCACGGTTGATGAGAGCTTTGTTGTAGGTGGACC
AGTTGGTGATTTTGAACTTTTGCTTTGCCACGGAACGGTCTGCGTTGTCGGGAAGATGCGTGATCTGATC
CTTCAACTCAGCAAAAGTTCGATTTATTCAACAAAGCCGCCGTCCCGTCAAGTCAGCGTAATGCTCTGCC
AGTGTTACAACCAATTAACCAATTCTGATTAGAAAAACTCATCGAGCATCAAATGAAACTGCAATTTATT
CATATCAGGATTATCAATACCATATTTTTGAAAAAGCCGTTTCTGTAATGAAGGAGAAAACTCACCGAGG
CAGTTCCATAGGATGGCAAGATCCTGGTATCGGTCTGCGATTCCGACTCGTCCAACATCAATACAACCTA
TTAATTTCCCCTCGTCAAAAATAAGGTTATCAAGTGAGAAATCACCATGAGTGACGACTGAATCCGGTGA
GAATGGCAAAAGCTTATGCATTTCTTTCCAGACTTGTTCAACAGGCCAGCCATTACGCTCGTCATCAAAA
TCACTCGCATCAACCAAACCGTTATTCATTCGTGATTGCGCCTGAGCGAGACGAAATACGCGATCGCTGT
TAAAAGGACAATTACAAACAGGAATCGAATGCAACCGGCGCAGGAACACTGCCAGCGCATCAACAATATT
TTCACCTGAATCAGGATATTCTTCTAATACCTGGAATGCTGTTTTCCCGGGGATCGCAGTGGTGAGTAAC
CATGCATCATCAGGAGTACGGATAAAATGCTTGATGGTCGGAAGAGGCATAAATTCCGTCAGCCAGTTTA
GTCTGACCATCTCATCTGTAACATCATTGGCAACGCTACCTTTGCCATGTTTCAGAAACAACTCTGGCGC
ATCGGGCTTCCCATACAATCGATAGATTGTCGCACCTGATTGCCCGACATTATCGCGAGCCCATTTATAC
CCATATAAATCAGCATCCATGTTGGAATTTAATCGCGGCCTCGAGCAAGACGTTTCCCGTTGAATATGGC
TCATAACACCCCTTGTATTACTGTTTATGTAAGCAGACAGTTTTATTGTTCATGATGATATATTTTTATC
TTGTGCAATGTAACATCAGAGATTTTGAGACACAACGTGGCTTTCCCCCCCCCCCCATTATTGAAGCATT
TATCAGGGTTATTGTCTCATGAGCGGATACATATTTGAATGTATTTAGAAAAATAAACAAATAGGGGTTC
CGCGCACATTTCCCCGAAAAGTGCCACCTGACGTCTAAGAAACCATTATTATCATGACATTAACCTATAA
AAATAGGCGTATCACGAGGCCCTTTCGTCTCGCGCGTTTCGGTGATGACGGTGAAAACCTCTGACACATG
CAGCTCCCGGAGACGGTCACAGCTTGTCTGTAAGCGGATGCCGGGAGCAGACAAGCCCGTCAGGGCGCGT
CAGCGGGTGTTGGCGGGTGTCGGGGCTGGCTTAACTATGCGGCATCAGAGCAGATTGTACTGAGAGTGCA
CCATATGCGGTGTGAAATACCGCACAGATGCGTAAGGAGAAAATACCGCATCAGATTGGCTATTGGCCAT
TGCATACGTTGTATCCATATCATAATATGTACATTTATATTGGCTCATGTCCAACATTACCGCCATGTT
