>Addgene plasmid #63163 | DV3 VLPs pVRC8400 | depositor partial sequence | sequence record 104640 | DV3 prM-E pVRC8400
GCTAGCTTTCACCTGACCAGTAGGGACGGCGAGCCAAGAATGATTGTGGGCAAAAATGAGAGGGGCAAAA
GCCTGCTGTTTAAGACCGCATCCGGGATTAACATGTGCACCCTGATCGCCATGGACCTGGGAGAGATGTG
CGACGATACCGTCACATACAAGTGTCCCCACATTGCTGAGGTGGAACCTGAGGACATCGATTGCTGGTGT
AACCTGACTTCAACCTGGGTGACCTATGGAACATGTAATCAGGCAGGAGAGCACCGAAGAGACAAGCGAA
GCGTCGCCCTGGCTCCACATGTGGGAATGGGGCTGGATACAAGAACTCAGACCTGGATGTCCGCAGAGGG
AGCTTGGCGACAGGTCGAAAAGGTGGAGACCTGGGCTCTGCGACACCCAGGCTTCACAATTCTGGCTCTG
TTTCTGGCACATTACATCGGGACTAGCCTGACCCAGAAAGTGGTCATCTTCATTCTGCTGATCCTGGTGA
CACCCTCCATGGCCATGAGATGCGTCGGAGTGGGCAACAGGGACTTTGTCGAAGGGCTGTCCGGAGCAAC
TTGGGTGGATGTGGTCCTGGAGCACGGCGGGTGTGTGACCACAATGGCCAAGAACAAGCCTACACTGGAC
ATTGAACTGCAGAAGACAGAGGCCACTCAGCTGGCTACTCTGAGGAAGCTGTGCATCGAAGGAAAAATTA
CCAATATCACTACCGATAGCCGCTGTCCAACACAGGGCGAGGCTATTCTGCCCGAGGAACAGGACCAGAA
CTACGTCTGCAAGCACACTTATGTGGATAGGGGGTGGGGAAATGGCTGTGGGCTGTTCGGAAAGGGCTCC
CTGGTGACCTGCGCCAAATTTCAGTGTCTGGAATCTATCGAGGGCAAGGTGGTCCAGCATGAGAACCTGA
AATACACAGTCATCATTACCGTGCACACAGGGGATCAGCATCAGGTCGGCAATGAAACTCAGGGGGTGAC
CGCCGAGATTACACCCCAGGCTTCTACCGTGGAAGCAATCCTGCCTGAGTATGGCACTCTGGGGCTGGAA
TGCAGTCCTCGAACCGGCCTGGACTTCAACGAGATGATCCTGCTGACCATGAAGAATAAGGCATGGATGG
TGCACCGGCAGTGGTTCTTTGATCTGCCACTGCCATGGACCAGCGGAGCAACAACTGAAACACCAACTTG
GAACCGCAAGGAGCTGCTGGTGACCTTCAAGAATGCACACGCCAAGAAACAGGAAGTGGTCGTGCTGGGA
TCCCAGGAGGGCGCAATGCATACTGCCCTGACCGGGGCTACAGAAATTCAGAACTCTGGAGGCACAAGTA
TCTTCGCTGGACATCTGAAGTGCCGCCTGAAGATGGACAAACTGGAGCTGAAAGGCATGAGTTACGCAAT
GTGTCTGAATACCTTTGTCCTGAAGAAAGAAGTGTCAGAGACTCAGCACGGAACCATCCTGATTAAGGTG
GAATATAAAGGCGAGGACGCCCCTTGCAAGATCCCATTCTCTACCGAGGATGGGCAGGGAAAAGCCCATA
ACGGCCGGCTGATTACAGCTAATCCTGTCGTGACTAAGAAAGAGGAACCAGTGAACATCGAAGCTGAGCC
CCCTTTTGGCGAAAGCAATATCGTGATTGGCATCGGGGATAAGGCACTGAAAATTAACTGGTACAAGAAA
GGGAGCTCCATCGGAAAGATGTTCGAGGCTACTGCAAGAGGCGCAAGGCGCATGGCCATTCTGGGGGACA
CCGCCTGGGATTTTGGATCAGTCGGGGGAGTGCTGAATAGCCTGGGCAAAATGGTGCACCAGATCTTCGG
GTCTGCATATACCGCCCTGTTTAGCGGGGTGTCCTGGATTATGAAGATTGGAATCGGCGTGCTGCTGACA
TGGATCGGACTGAACAGTAAGAACACTTCTATGAGTTTCTCATGTATCGCCATTGGAATCATTACTCTGT
ATCTGGGGGCTGTGGTGCAGGCTGACATGGGATGCGTCTAAGCGGCCGC
