>Addgene plasmid #63163 | DV3 VLPs pVRC8400 | addgene partial sequence | sequence record 107541 | CMV-F 5'-CGCAAATGGGCGGTAGGCGTG-3'
CTATATAAGCAGAGCTCGTTTAGTGAACCGTCAGATCGCCTGGAGACGCCATCCACGCTGTTTTGACCTC
CATAGAAGACACCGGGACCGATCCAGCCTCCATCGGCTCGCATCTCTCCTTCACGCGCCCGCCGCCCTAC
CTGAGGCCGCCATCCACGCCGGTTGAGTCGCGTTCTGCCGCCTCCCGCCTGTGGTGCCTCCTGAACTGCG
TCCGCCGTCTAGGTAAGTTTAAAGCTCAGGTCGAGACCGGGCCTTTGTCCGGCGCTCCCTTGGAGCCTAC
CTAGACTCAGCCGGCTCTCCACGCTTTGCCTGACCCTGCTTGCTCAACTCTAGTTAACGGTGGAGGGCAG
TGTAGTCTGAGCAGTACTCGTTGCTGCCGCGCGCGCCACCAGACATAATAGCTGACAGACTAACAGACTG
TTCCTTTCCATGGGTCTTTTCTGCAGTCACCGTCGTCGACCACCATGGATGCAATGAAGAGAGGGCTCTG
CTGTGTGCTGCTGCTGTGTGGAGCAGTCTTCGTTTCGCCCAGCGCTAGCTTTCACCTGACCAGTAGGGAC
GGCGAGCCAAGAATGATTGTGGGCAAAAATGAGAGGGGCAAAAGCCTGCTGTTTAAGACCGCATCCGGGA
TTAACATGTGCACCCTGATCGCCATGGACCTGGGAGAGATGTGCGACGATACCGTCACATACAAGTGTCC
CCACATTGCTGAGGTGGAACCTGAGGACATCGATTGCTGGTGTAACCTGACTTCAACCTGGGTGACCTAT
GGAACATGTAATCAGGCAGGAGAGCACCGAAGAGACAAGCGAAGCGTCGCCCTGGCTCCACATGTGGGAA
TGGGGCTGGATACAAGAACTCAGACCTGGATGTCCGCAGAGGGAGCTTGGCGACAGGTCGAAAAGGTGGA
GACCTGGGCTCTGCGACACCCAGGCTTCACAATTCTGGCTCTGTTTCTGGCACATTACATCGGGACTAGC
CTGACCCAGAAAGTGGTCATCTTCATTCTGCTGATCCTGGTGACACCCTCCATGGCCATGAG
