>Addgene plasmid #63163 | DV3 VLPs pVRC8400 | addgene partial sequence | sequence record 109433 | FMDV-IRES-R 5'-CTCCGCTACGAAGCAACAGT-3'
CTCGCCAGTGGATCGAGCGTGGAGCCAAACGCAGTACAAAGTGTTACCCCTCTAGACCTGTAAAGACCAG
GCGGAGTTTCAAGTTGCACGTTTTGTGTCATTGGGGAAACCTGCTGCGGCCGCTTAGACGCATCCCATGT
CAGCCTGCACCACAGCCCCCAGATACAGAGTAATGATTCCAATGGCGATACATGAGAAACTCATAGAAGT
GTTCTTACTGTTCAGTCCGATCCATGTCAGCAGCACGCCGATTCCAATCTTCATAATCCAGGACACCCCG
CTAAACAGGGCGGTATATGCAGACCCGAAGATCTGGTGCACCATTTTGCCCAGGCTATTCAGCACTCCCC
CGACTGATCCAAAATCCCAGGCGGTGTCCCCCAGAATGGCCATGCGCCTTGCGCCTCTTGCAGTAGCCTC
GAACATCTTTCCGATGGAGCTCCCTTTCTTGTACCAGTTAATTTTCAGTGCCTTATCCCCGATGCCAATC
ACGATATTGCTTTCGCCAAAAGGGGGCTCAGCTTCGATGTTCACTGGTTCCTCTTTCTTAGTCACGACAG
GATTAGCTGTAATCAGCCGGCCGTTATGGGCTTTTCCCTGCCCATCCTCGGTAGAGAATGGGATCTTGCA
AGGGGCGTCCTCGCCTTTATATTCCACCTTAATCAGGATGGTTCCGTGCTGAGTCTCTGACACTTCTTTC
TTCAGGACAAAGGTATTCAGACACATTGCGTAACTCATGCCTTTCAGCTCCAGTTTGTCCATCTTCAGGC
GGCACTTCAGATGTCCAGCGAAGATACTTGTGCCTCCAGAGTTCTGAATTTCTGTAGCCCCGGTCAGGGC
AGTATGCATTGCGCCCTCCTGGGATCCCAGCACGACCACTTCCTGTTTCTTGGCGTGTGCATTCTTGAAG
GTCACCAGCAGCTCCTTGCGGTTCCAAGTTGGTGTTTCAGTTGTTGCTCCGCTGGTCCATGGCAGTGGCA
GA
